Addgene plasmid #104525: LI F-G Cml
Purpose: LI resistance gene module
Depositing lab: Thomas Lahaye. Depositing organization: Eberhard Karls Universitaet Tuebingen. Publication: A modular toolbox for Golden-Gate-based plasmid assembly streamlines generation of Ralstonia solanacearum species complex knockout strains and multi-cassette complementation constructs. Wu D, Schandry N, Lahaye T. Mol Plant Pathol. 2017 Oct 27. doi: 10.1111/mpp.12632. PubMed 29077245.
Backbone
  Vector backbone: pUC57
  Backbone manufacturer: Parniske lab
  Backbone size w/o insert (bp): 2458
  Vector type: Cloning vector
  Selectable markers: Chloramphenicol
Growth in bacteria
  Bacterial resistance: Gentamicin, 10 μg/mL
  Growth temperature: 37°C
  Growth strain: DH5alpha
  Copy number: High Copy
Gene/Insert
  Gene/Insert name: Chloramphenicol resistance gene
  Insert size (bp): 744
  Cloning method: Restriction Enzyme; 5′ cloning site BsaI (destroyed during cloning); 3′ cloning site BsaI (destroyed during cloning)
  Sequencing primers: 5′ GGGTTTTCCCAGTCACGACGT; 3′ GAGCGGATAACAATTTCACACAGG
Terms and licenses: Academic/Nonprofit Terms; Industry Terms: Not Available to Industry
How to cite: LI F-G Cml was a gift from Thomas Lahaye (Addgene plasmid # 104525 ; http://n2t.net/addgene:104525 ; RRID:Addgene_104525)
