[The description below was written by a language model from this plasmid's Addgene catalogue record and pLannotate feature annotations shown in this document.]
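Description:
LI F-G Cml is a Level I ("LI") module plasmid from a Golden Gate-based modular cloning toolbox developed for building knockout and multi-cassette complementation constructs in strains of the Ralstonia solanacearum species complex. It is a small, high-copy cloning vector of about 3.2 kb built on a pUC57-derived backbone. It replicates in E. coli through a ColE1/pUC-type origin. The backbone is selected with gentamicin, conferred by the aacC1 gentamicin acetyltransferase gene, which is driven by a class 1 integron Pc promoter. Short remnants of rop, the pBR322 bom region, lacI and lacZα are also annotated. They appear to be backbone vestiges rather than functional elements.

The payload is a chloramphenicol resistance cassette of roughly 744 bp, made up of the cat (chloramphenicol acetyltransferase) coding sequence preceded by a fragment of its native cat promoter. A lac UV5 promoter lies just upstream. A lac promoter, operator and CAP site sit on the opposite strand downstream of the insert, consistent with insertion into the lacZα cloning region of the vector. The cassette was cloned through BsaI sites that were destroyed in the process. The "F-G" in the name presumably denotes the positional fusion sites that flank the module and set its place in a higher-order assembly, although the record does not define these overhangs or name the enzyme used to release the module.

The plasmid serves as a donor part rather than an end-use vector. It supplies a chloramphenicol selectable marker that can be combined with other Level I modules in ordered Golden Gate assemblies. Because the backbone carries gentamicin resistance, the module plasmid can be selected independently of the marker it donates.
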