Features (pLannotate 1.2.2; 13 found; start..end, strand, type, name):
     78..108     +  promoter       lac UV5 promoter: E. coli lac promoter with an "up" mutation
    132..161     +  promoter       cat promoter (fragment): promoter of the E. coli cat gene encoding chloramphenicol acetyltransferase
    162..821     +  CDS            CmR: chloramphenicol acetyltransferase; cat; confers resistance to chloramphenicol
    906..922     -  protein_bind   lac operator: The lac repressor binds to the lac operator to inhibit transcription in E. coli. This inhibition can be relieved by adding lactose or isopropyl-β-D-thiogalactopyranoside (IPTG). lac repressor encoded by lacI
    930..960     -  promoter       lac promoter: promoter for the E. coli lac operon
    975..996     -  protein_bind   CAP binding site: CAP binding activates transcription in the presence of cAMP. E. coli catabolite activator protein
   1009..1101    -  CDS            lacI (fragment): lac repressor; lacI; The lac repressor binds to the lac operator to inhibit transcription in E. coli. This inhibition can be relieved by adding lactose or isopropyl-β-D-thiogalactopyranoside (IPTG).
   1284..1872    -  rep_origin     ori: high-copy-number ColE1/pMB1/pBR322/pUC origin of replication
   1987..2015    +  promoter       Pc promoter: intI1 (promoter lies within the coding sequence); class 1 integron promoter
   2204..2737    +  CDS            GmR: gentamycin acetyltransferase; aacC1; confers resistance to gentamycin
   2851..2886    +  CDS            rop (fragment): Rop protein, which maintains plasmids at low copy number; rop
   2988..3087    +  misc_feature   bom (fragment): basis of mobility region from pBR322
   3093..21      -  CDS            lacZα (fragment) (across the origin): LacZα fragment of β-galactosidase; lacZ fragment
>Addgene plasmid #104525 | LI F-G Cml | addgene full sequence | sequence record 201163 | Addgene NGS Result
GTAAAACGACGGCCAGTGAATTCGAGCTCGGTACCTCGCGAATGCATCTAGATATCGGATCCCAATGGTC
TCATGAGTTTACACTTTATGCTTCCGGCTCGTATAATGTGTGGATTTTGAGTTAGGATCCGTCGAGATTT
TCAGGAGCTAAGGAAGCTAAAATGGAGAAAAAAATCACTGGATATACCACCGTTGATATATCCCAATGGC
ATCGTAAAGAACATTTTGAGGCATTTCAGTCAGTTGCTCAATGTACCTATAACCAGACCGTTCAGCTGGA
TATTACGGCCTTTTTAAAGACCGTAAAGAAAAATAAGCACAAGTTTTATCCGGCCTTTATTCACATTCTT
GCCCGCCTGATGAATGCTCATCCGGAATTCCGTATGGCAATGAAAGACGGTGAGCTGGTGATATGGGATA
GTGTTCACCCTTGTTACACCGTTTTCCATGAGCAAACTGAAACGTTTTCATCGCTCTGGAGTGAATACCA
CGACGATTTCCGGCAGTTTCTACACATATATTCGCAAGATGTGGCGTGTTACGGTGAAAACCTGGCCTAT
TTCCCTAAAGGGTTTATTGAGAATATGTTTTTCGTCTCAGCCAATCCCTGGGTGAGTTTCACCAGTTTTG
ATTTAAACGTGGCCAATATGGACAACTTCTTCGCCCCCGTTTTCACCATGGGCAAATATTATACGCAAGG
CGACAAGGTGCTGATGCCGCTGGCGATTCAGGTTCATCATGCCGTTTGTGATGGCTTCCATGTCGGCAGA
ATGCTTAATGAATTACAACAGTACTGCGATGAGTGGCAGGGCGGGGCGTAATGTCAGAGACCAAGGGCCC
GTCGACTGCAGAGGCCTGCATGCAAGCTTGGCGTAATCATGGTCATAGCTGTTTCCTGTGTGAAATTGTT
ATCCGCTCACAATTCCACACAACATACGAGCCGGAAGCATAAAGTGTAAAGCCTGGGGTGCCTAATGAGT
GAGCTAACTCACATTAATTGCGTTGCGCTCACTGCCCGCTTTCCAGTCGGGAAACCTGTCGTGCCAGCTG
CATTAATGAATCGGCCAACGCGCGGGGAGAGGCGGTTTGCGTATTGGGCGCTCTTCCGCTTCCTCGCTCA
CTGACTCGCTGCGCTCGGTCGTTCGGCTGCGGCGAGCGGTATCAGCTCACTCAAAGGCGGTAATACGGTT
ATCCACAGAATCAGGGGATAACGCAGGAAAGAACATGTGAGCAAAAGGCCAGCAAAAGGCCAGGAACCGT
AAAAAGGCCGCGTTGCTGGCGTTTTTCCATAGGCTCCGCCCCCCTGACGAGCATCACAAAAATCGACGCT
CAAGTCAGAGGTGGCGAAACCCGACAGGACTATAAAGATACCAGGCGTTTCCCCCTGGAAGCTCCCTCGT
GCGCTCTCCTGTTCCGACCCTGCCGCTTACCGGATACCTGTCCGCCTTTCTCCCTTCGGGAAGCGTGGCG
CTTTCTCATAGCTCACGCTGTAGGTATCTCAGTTCGGTGTAGGTCGTTCGCTCCAAGCTGGGCTGTGTGC
ACGAACCCCCCGTTCAGCCCGACCGCTGCGCCTTATCCGGTAACTATCGTCTTGAGTCCAACCCGGTAAG
ACACGACTTATCGCCACTGGCAGCAGCCACTGGTAACAGGATTAGCAGAGCGAGGTATGTAGGCGGTGCT
ACAGAGTTCTTGAAGTGGTGGCCTAACTACGGCTACACTAGAAGAACAGTATTTGGTATCTGCGCTCTGC
TGAAGCCAGTTACCTTCGGAAAAAGAGTTGGTAGCTCTTGATCCGGCAAACAAACCACCGCTGGTAGCGG
TGGTTTTTTTGTTTGCAAGCAGCAGATTACGCGCAGAAAAAAAGGATCTCAAGAAGATCCTTTGATCTTT
TCTACGGGGTCTGACGCTCAGTGGAACGAAAACTCACGTTAAGGGATTTTGGTCATGAGGCGCACACCGT
GGAAACGGATGAAGGCACGAACCCAGTTGACATAAGCCTGTTCGGTTCGTAAACTGTAATGCAAGTAGCG
TATGCGCTCACGCAACTGGTCCAGAACCTTGACCGAACGCAGCGGTGGTAACGGCGCAGTGGCGGTTTTC
ATGGCTTGTTATGACTGTTTTTTTGTACAGTCTATGCCTCGGGCATCCAAGCAGCAAGCGCGTTACGCCG
TGGGTCGATGTTTGATGTTATGGAGCAGCAACGATGTTACGCAGCAGCAACGATGTTACGCAGCAGGGCA
GTCGCCCTAAAACAAAGTTAGGTGGCTCAAGTATGGGCATCATTCGCACATGTAGGCTCGGCCCTGACCA
AGTCAAATCCATGCGGGCTGCTCTTGATCTTTTCGGTCGTGAGTTCGGCGACGTAGCCACCTACTCCCAA
CATCAGCCGGACTCCGATTACCTCGGGAACTTGCTCCGTAGTAAGACATTCATCGCGCTTGCTGCCTTCG
ACCAAGAAGCGGTTGTTGGCGCTCTCGCGGCTTACGTTCTGCCCAAGTTTGAGCAGCCGCGTAGTGAGAT
CTATATCTATGATCTCGCAGTCTCCGGAGAGCACCGGAGGCAGGGCATTGCCACCGCGCTCATCAATCTC
CTCAAGCATGAGGCCAACGCGCTTGGTGCTTATGTGATCTACGTGCAAGCAGATTACGGTGACGATCCCG
CAGTGGCTCTCTATACAAAGTTGGGCATACGGGAAGAAGTGATGCACTTTGATATCGACCCAAGTACCGC
CACCTAACAATTCGTTCAAGCCGAGATCGGCTTCCCGGCCGCGGAGTTGTTCGGTAAATTGTCACAACGC
CGCTCATGACATTAACCTATAAAAATAGGCGTATCACGAGGCCCTTTTGTCTCGCGCGTTTCGGTGATGA
CGGTGAAAACCTCTGACACATGCAGCTCCCGGAGAAGGTCACAGCTTGTCTGTAAGCGGATGCCGGGAGC
AGACAAGCCCGTCAGGGCGCGTCAGCGGGTGTTGGCGGGTGTCGGGGCTGGCTTAACTATGCGGCATCAG
AGCAGATTGTACTGAGAGTGCACCATATGCGGTGTGAAATACCGCACAGATGCGTAAGGAGAAAATACCG
CATCAGGCGCCATTCGCCATTCAGGCTGCGCAACTGTTGGGAAGGGCGATCGGTGCGGGCCTCTTCGCTA
TTACGCCAGCTGGCGAAAGGGGGATGTGCTGCAAGGCGATTAAGTTGGGTAACGCCAGGGTTTTCCCAGT
CACGACGTT
