>Addgene plasmid #104525 | LI F-G Cml | depositor partial sequence | sequence record 198169 | Chlorophenicol gene
TTTACACTTTATGCTTCCGGCTCGTATAATGTGTGGATTTTGAGTTAGGATCCGTCGAGATTTTCAGGAG
CTAAGGAAGCTAAAATGGAGAAAAAAATCACTGGATATACCACCGTTGATATATCCCAATGGCATCGTAA
AGAACATTTTGAGGCATTTCAGTCAGTTGCTCAATGTACCTATAACCAGACCGTTCAGCTGGATATTACG
GCCTTTTTAAAGACCGTAAAGAAAAATAAGCACAAGTTTTATCCGGCCTTTATTCACATTCTTGCCCGCC
TGATGAATGCTCATCCGGAATTCCGTATGGCAATGAAAGACGGTGAGCTGGTGATATGGGATAGTGTTCA
CCCTTGTTACACCGTTTTCCATGAGCAAACTGAAACGTTTTCATCGCTCTGGAGTGAATACCACGACGAT
TTCCGGCAGTTTCTACACATATATTCGCAAGATGTGGCGTGTTACGGTGAAAACCTGGCCTATTTCCCTA
AAGGGTTTATTGAGAATATGTTTTTCGTCTCAGCCAATCCCTGGGTGAGTTTCACCAGTTTTGATTTAAA
CGTGGCCAATATGGACAACTTCTTCGCCCCCGTTTTCACCATGGGCAAATATTATACGCAAGGCGACAAG
GTGCTGATGCCGCTGGCGATTCAGGTTCATCATGCCGTTTGTGATGGCTTCCATGTCGGCAGAATGCTTA
ATGAATTACAACAGTACTGCGATGAGTGGCAGGGCGGGGCGTAA
